>Addgene plasmid #165841 | pTK | addgene full sequence | sequence record 335494 | Addgene NGS Result
TTGGGCGCTCTTCCGCTTCCTCGCTCACTGACTCGCTGCGCTCGGTCGTTCGGCTGCGGCGAGCGGTATC
AGCTCACTCAAAGGCGGTAATACGGTTATCCACAGAATCAGGGGATAACGCAGGAAAGAACATGTGAGCA
AAAGGCCAGCAAAAGGCCAGGAACCGTAAAAAGGCCGCGTTGCTGGCGTTTTTCCATAGGCTCCGCCCCC
CTGACGAGCATCACAAAAATCGACGCTCAAGTCAGAGGTGGCGAAACCCGACAGGACTATAAAGATACCA
GGCGTTTCCCCCTGGAAGCTCCCTCGTGCGCTCTCCTGTTCCGACCCTGCCGCTTACCGGATACCTGTCC
GCCTTTCTCCCTTCGGGAAGCGTGGCGCTTTCTCATAGCTCACGCTGTAGGTATCTCAGTTCGGTGTAGG
TCGTTCGCTCCAAGCTGGGCTGTGTGCACGAACCCCCCGTTCAGCCCGACCGCTGCGCCTTATCCGGTAA
CTATCGTCTTGAGTCCAACCCGGTAAGACACGACTTATCGCCACTGGCAGCAGCCACTGGTAACAGGATT
AGCAGAGCGAGGTATGTAGGCGGTGCTACAGAGTTCTTGAAGTGGTGGCCTAACTACGGCTACACTAGAA
GAACAGTATTTGGTATCTGCGCTCTGCTGAAGCCAGTTACCTTCGGAAAAAGAGTTGGTAGCTCTTGATC
CGGCAAACAAACCACCGCTGGTAGCGGTGGTTTTTTTGTTTGCAAGCAGCAGATTACGCGCAGAAAAAAA
GGATCTCAAGAAGATCCTTTGATCTTTTCTACGGGGTCTGACGCTCAGTGGAACGAAAACTCACGTTAAG
GGATTTTGGTCATGAGATTATCAAAAAGGATCTTCACCTAGATCCTTTTAAATTAAAAATGAAGTTTTAA
ATCAATCTAAAGTATATATGAGTAAACTTGGTCTGACAGTTACCAATGCTTAATCAGTGAGGCACCTATC
TCAGCGATCTGTCTATTTCGTTCATCCATAGTTGCCTGACTCCCCGTCGTGTAGATAACTACGATACGGG
AGGGCTTACCATCTGGCCCCAGTGCTGCAATGATACCGCGCGACCCACGCTCACCGGCTCCAGATTTATC
AGCAATAAACCAGCCAGCCGGAAGGGCCGAGCGCAGAAGTGGTCCTGCAACTTTATCCGCCTCCATCCAG
TCTATTAATTGTTGCCGGGAAGCTAGAGTAAGTAGTTCGCCAGTTAATAGTTTGCGCAACGTTGTTGCCA
TTGCTACAGGCATCGTGGTGTCACGCTCGTCGTTTGGTATGGCTTCATTCAGCTCCGGTTCCCAACGATC
AAGGCGAGTTACATGATCCCCCATGTTGTGCAAAAAAGCGGTTAGCTCCTTCGGTCCTCCGATCGTTGTC
AGAAGTAAGTTGGCCGCAGTGTTATCACTCATGGTTATGGCAGCACTGCATAATTCTCTTACTGTCATGC
CATCCGTAAGATGCTTTTCTGTGACTGGTGAGTACTCAACCAAGTCATTCTGAGAATAGTGTATGCGGCG
ACCGAGTTGCTCTTGCCCGGCGTCAATACGGGATAATACCGCGCCACATAGCAGAACTTTAAAAGTGCTC
ATCATTGGAAAACGTTCTTCGGGGCGAAAACTCTCAAGGATCTTACCGCTGTTGAGATCCAGTTCGATGT
AACCCACTCGTGCACCCAACTGATCTTCAGCATCTTTTACTTTCACCAGCGTTTCTGGGTGAGCAAAAAC
AGGAAGGCAAAATGCCGCAAAAAAGGGAATAAGGGCGACACGGAAATGTTGAATACTCATACTCTTCCTT
TTTCAATATTATTGAAGCATTTATCAGGGTTATTGTCTCATGAGCGGATACATATTTGAATGTATTTAGA
AAAATAAACAAATAGGGGTTCCGCGCACATTTCCCCGAAAAGTGCCACCTGATGCGGTGTGAAATACCGC
ACAGATGCGTAAGGAGAAAATACCGCATCAGGAAATTGTAAGCGTTAATATTTTGTTAAAATTCGCGTTA
AATTTTTGTTAAATCAGCTCATTTTTTAACCAATAGGCCGAAATCGGCAAAATCCCTTATAAATCAAAAG
AATAGACCGAGATAGGGT
[37 nt withheld, positions 2119-2155]
AAAGAACGTGGACTCCAACGTCAAAGGGCGAAAAACCGTCTATCAGGGCGCTGGCCCACTACGTGAACCA
TCACCCT
[91 nt withheld, positions 2233-2323]
G
[124 nt withheld, positions 2325-2448]
CCATTCGCCATTCAGGCTGCGCAACTGTTGGGAAGGGCGATCGGTGCGGGCCTCTTCGCTATTACGCCAG
CTGGCGAAAGGGGGATGTGCTGCAAGGCGATTAAGTTGGGTAACGCCAGGGTTTTCCCAGTCACGACGTT
GTAAAACGACGGCCAGTGAATTGTAATACGACTCACTATAGGGCGAATTGGGCCCGACGTCGCATGCTCC
CGGCCGCCATGGCGGCCGCGGGAATTCGATTGGGCGATGAGTGGTCTCGAATGGCCAGCTACCCCTGCCA
TCAGCACGCCAGCGCCTTCGATCAGGCTGCCCGCAGCCGCGGACACAACAACCGTCGCACCGCCCTGCGC
CCACGCCGCCAGCAGAAGGCCACCGAAGTCCGCTTGGAGCAGAAGATGCCCACACTGCTGCGCGTGTACA
TCGATGGCCCCCATGGCATGGGCAAGACCACCACGACCCAACTGCTGGTCGCCCTGGGCAGCCGCGACGA
CATCGTCTACGTGCCCGAGCCCATGACCTACTGGCAAGTCCTGGGCGCCTCCGAGACAATTGCCAACATC
TACACCACCCAGCACCGCTTGGATCAGGGCGAGATCAGTGCCGGCGACGCCGCCGTGGTGATGACCAGCG
CCCAGATCACCATGGGAATGCCCTACGCCGTGACCGATGCCGTCCTGGCCCCCCACATTGGAGGCGAGGC
CGGCAGCTCGCATGCCCCACCCCCAGCCCTGACAATCTTCCTGGATCGCCACCCGATCGCCTTCATGCTG
TGCTACCCAGCCGCCCGTTATCTGATGGGCAGCATGACCCCCCAGGCCGTGCTGGCCTTCGTGGCCCTGA
TCCCCCCGACCCTGCCCGGCACCAACATCGTGCTGGGAGCCCTGCCCGAGGATCGCCACATCGACCGCCT
GGCCAAGCGCCAGCGTCCAGGAGAGCGCCTGGATCTGGCCATGCTGGCCGCCATCCGCCGCGTGTACGGC
CTGCTGGCCAACACCGTGCGCTATCTTCAAGGAGGCGGCTCCTGGCGCGAGGATTGGGGCCAACTGTCCG
GAACGGCCGTGCCACCCCAGGGAGCCGAGCCCCAGAGCAATGCCGGCCCACGCCCCCACATCGGCGATAC
CCTGTTTACGCTGTTCCGTGCCCCCGAGCTGCTGGCCCCGAACGGCGATTTGTACAATGTGTTCGCCTGG
GCCCTGGATGTGCTGGCGAAGCGTCTGCGCCCCATGCACGTGTTCATCCTGGATTACGATCAAAGCCCAG
CCGGATGCCGCGACGCCCTCTTGCAATTGACAAGCGGCATGGTGCAGACCCATGTGACCACCCCCGGCAG
CATCCCCACAATCTGCGATCTGGCCCGCACATTCGCCCGCGAGATGGGCGAGGCTAATTAAGCTTCGAGA
CCACTCATCGCCCAATCACTAGTGAATTCGCGGCCGCCTGCAGGTCGACCATATGGGAGAGCTCCCAACG
CGTTGGATGCATAGCTTGAGTATTCTATAGTGTCACCTAAATAGCTTGGCGTAATCATGGTCATAGCTGT
TTCCTGTGTGAAATTGTTATCCGCTCACAATTCCACACAACATACGAGCCGGAAGCATAAAGTGTAAAGC
CTGGGGTGCCTAATGAGTGAGCTAACTCACATTAATTGCGTTGCGCTCACTGCCCGCTTTCCAGTCGGGA
AACCTGTCGTGCCAGCTGCATTAATGAATCGGCCAACGCGCGGGGAGAGGCGGTTTGCGTA
Features (pLannotate 1.2.2; 14 found; start..end, strand, type, name):
    191..779     -  rep_origin     ori: high-copy-number ColE1/pMB1/pBR322/pUC origin of replication
    950..1810    -  CDS            AmpR: β-lactamase; bla; confers resistance to ampicillin, carbenicillin, and related antibiotics
   1811..1915    -  promoter       AmpR promoter: bla
   1942..1992    +  misc_feature   bom (fragment): basis of mobility region from pBR322
   1993..2448    -  rep_origin     f1 ori (sequence partly withheld): f1 bacteriophage origin of replication; arrow indicates direction of (+) strand synthesis
   2452..2609    -  CDS            lacZα (fragment): LacZα fragment of β-galactosidase; lacZ fragment
   2612..2630    +  promoter       T7 promoter: promoter for bacteriophage T7 RNA polymerase
   2709..3836    +  CDS            TK: KITH_HHV11 - Experimental evidence at protein level: Swiss-Prot protein existence level 1. Catalyzes the transfer of the gamma-phospho group of ATP to thymidine to generate dTMP in the salvage pathway of pyrimidine synthesis. The dTMP serves as a substrate for DNA polymerase during viral DNA replication. Allows the virus to be reactivated and to grow in non-proliferative cells lacking a high concentration of phosphorylated nucleic acid precursors. From Human herpesvirus 1 (strain 17) (HHV-1) (Human herpes simplex virus 1). Used in molecular biology as a selectable marker to identify transfecte
   3868..3930    -  CDS            VESPI_VESMG (fragment): Experimental evidence at protein level: Swiss-Prot protein existence level 1. Shows contractile activity on isolated ileum smooth muscle. From Vespa magnifica (Hornet).
   3942..3960    -  promoter       SP6 promoter: promoter for bacteriophage SP6 RNA polymerase
   4002..4018    -  protein_bind   lac operator: The lac repressor binds to the lac operator to inhibit transcription in E. coli. This inhibition can be relieved by adding lactose or isopropyl-β-D-thiogalactopyranoside (IPTG). lac repressor encoded by lacI
   4026..4056    -  promoter       lac promoter: promoter for the E. coli lac operon
   4071..4092    -  protein_bind   CAP binding site: CAP binding activates transcription in the presence of cAMP. E. coli catabolite activator protein
   4105..8       -  CDS            lacI (fragment) (across the origin): lac repressor; lacI; The lac repressor binds to the lac operator to inhibit transcription in E. coli. This inhibition can be relieved by adding lactose or isopropyl-β-D-thiogalactopyranoside (IPTG).
