[The description below was written by a language model from this plasmid's Addgene catalogue record and pLannotate feature annotations shown in this document.]
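Description:
pTK is a small, high-copy E. coli plasmid built on the pUPD2 backbone that carries the coding sequence of SR39TK, a variant of herpes simplex virus type 1 thymidine kinase, as a ganciclovir sensitivity marker. The depositor annotates the insert simply as "CDS", which together with the feature table indicates that this is a part-donor plasmid holding the open reading frame alone rather than a complete expression unit. Although it is catalogued as an insect expression vector, no insect or other eukaryotic promoter, terminator or polyadenylation signal is annotated. The plasmid replicates through a ColE1/pUC-type origin and is selected with ampicillin via the β-lactamase gene and its native promoter. An f1 origin and a fragment of the pBR322 bom region are also present.

The roughly 1.1 kb TK open reading frame sits in the cloning region, flanked by T7 and SP6 phage promoters. It interrupts the lacZα reporter, whose remnant lies on one side, with the lac promoter, operator and CAP binding site on the other. This layout is typical of blue/white screening entry vectors. The short match to a hornet peptide downstream of TK is most likely a spurious annotation of linker sequence. Thymidine kinase phosphorylates nucleoside analogues such as ganciclovir into toxic products, so cells expressing it are killed by the drug, which allows counterselection. The associated publication concerns multiplexed drug-based selection and counterselection in Drosophila, so the part is presumably intended for assembly with regulatory elements into fly transgenesis constructs, though the record does not detail the assembly scheme.
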