Addgene plasmid #165841: pTK
Purpose: ganciclovir sensitivity marker
Depositing lab: Koen Venken. Depositing organization: Baylor College of Medicine. Publication: Multiplexed drug-based selection and counterselection genetic manipulations in Drosophila. Matinyan N, Karkhanis MS, Gonzalez Y, Jain A, Saltzman A, Malovannaya A, Sarrion-Perdigones A, Dierick HA, Venken KJT. Cell Rep. 2021 Sep 14;36(11):109700. doi: 10.1016/j.celrep.2021.109700. PubMed 34525356.
Backbone
  Vector backbone: pUPD2
  Backbone size w/o insert (bp): 2955
  Vector type: Insect Expression
Growth in bacteria
  Bacterial resistance: Ampicillin, 100 μg/mL
  Growth temperature: 37°C
  Growth strain: DH10B
  Copy number: High Copy
Gene/Insert
  Gene/Insert name: SR39TK
  Species: Viral
  Insert size (bp): 1131
  Cloning method: Restriction Enzyme; 5′ cloning site Unknown (unknown if destroyed)
Terms and licenses: Academic/Nonprofit Terms; Industry Terms: Not Available to Industry
Depositor comments: CDS
How to cite: pTK was a gift from Koen Venken (Addgene plasmid # 165841 ; http://n2t.net/addgene:165841 ; RRID:Addgene_165841)
